Addgene plasmid #24625: pKS2
Depositing lab: Jay Keasling. Depositing organization: University of California, Berkeley. Publication: Microbial production of fatty-acid-derived fuels and chemicals from plant biomass. Steen EJ, Kang Y, Bokinsky G, Hu Z, Schirmer A, McClure A, Del Cardayre SB, Keasling JD.. Nature. 2010 Jan 28;463(7280):559-62. 10.1038/nature08721 PubMed 20111002.
Backbone
  Vector backbone: pBBR
  Vector type: Bacterial Expression, Synthetic Biology
Growth in bacteria
  Bacterial resistance: Tetracycline, 10 μg/mL
  Growth temperature: 37°C
  Growth strain: DH5alpha
  Copy number: Unknown
Gene/Insert
  Gene/Insert name: 'tesA
  Species: E. coli
  Cloning method: Restriction Enzyme
  Sequencing primers: 5′ unknown
Terms and licenses: Academic/Nonprofit Terms; Industry Terms: Not Available to Industry
Depositor comments: EJ Steen et al. 2009 Nature 10.1038/nature08721
How to cite: pKS2 was a gift from Jay Keasling (Addgene plasmid # 24625 ; http://n2t.net/addgene:24625 ; RRID:Addgene_24625)
