[The description below was written by a language model from this plasmid's Addgene catalogue record and pLannotate feature annotations shown in this document.]
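Description:
pKS2 is a bacterial expression plasmid built on a pBBR backbone, carrying a version of the Escherichia coli thioesterase gene tesA. It is catalogued for bacterial expression and synthetic biology work. The 5,753-nt depositor sequence is annotated with the pBBR1 oriV and the adjacent pBBR1 Rep coding sequence. Together these form the self-contained replicon of the broad-host-range Bordetella bronchiseptica plasmid, since the origin depends on the Rep protein encoded beside it. Selection is by tetracycline, provided by a full-length tetA efflux pump gene with its tet promoter. Short fragments annotated as TcR, CmR, M13 ori and lacI look like remnants of earlier vector construction rather than functional parts. The copy number is recorded as unknown.

The insert sits in a pBluescript-type cloning region that interrupts lacZα and is flanked by T7 and T3 promoters. The tesA sequence lies on the reverse strand, in the same orientation as the upstream lac promoter, lac operator and CAP binding site. This arrangement suggests lac-driven, IPTG-responsive transcription, although the record does not state the intended promoter explicitly. Only a fragment of lacI is present, so repression would depend on repressor supplied by the host. The annotation matches tesA only as a fragment. This is consistent with the name 'tesA, conventionally used for a leaderless form that stays in the cytoplasm instead of being exported to the periplasm, but the record does not spell out the truncation. The associated publication concerns microbial production of fatty-acid-derived fuels and chemicals from plant biomass, so the plasmid probably serves to express the thioesterase in engineered E. coli strains that overproduce fatty acids.
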