Features (pLannotate 1.2.2; 16 found; start..end, strand, type, name):
   1023..1792    +  rep_origin     pBBR1 oriV: replication origin of the broad-host-range plasmid pBBR1 from Bordetella bronchiseptica; requires the pBBR1 Rep protein for replication
   1793..2455    +  CDS            pBBR1 Rep: replication protein for the broad-host-range plasmid pBBR1 from Bordetella bronchiseptica
   2516..2585    +  CDS            TcR (fragment): tetracycline efflux protein; tet; confers resistance to tetracycline
   2914..2943    -  CDS            CmR (fragment): chloramphenicol acetyltransferase confers resistance to chloramphenicol
   2943..3021    +  rep_origin     M13 ori (fragment): M13 bacteriophage origin of replication; arrow indicates direction of (+) strand synthesis
   3025..3180    -  CDS            lacZα (fragment): LacZα fragment of β-galactosidase; lacZ fragment
   3188..3206    +  promoter       T7 promoter: promoter for bacteriophage T7 RNA polymerase
   3224..3769    -  CDS            tesA (fragment): TESA_ECOLI - Also known as apeA From Escherichia coli (strain K12).
   3788..3847    +  misc_feature   MCS (fragment): pBluescript multiple cloning site
   3860..3878    -  promoter       T3 promoter: promoter for bacteriophage T3 RNA polymerase
   3923..3939    -  protein_bind   lac operator: The lac repressor binds to the lac operator to inhibit transcription in E. coli. This inhibition can be relieved by adding lactose or isopropyl-β-D-thiogalactopyranoside (IPTG). lac repressor encoded by lacI
   3947..3977    -  promoter       lac promoter: promoter for the E. coli lac operon
   3992..4013    -  protein_bind   CAP binding site: CAP binding activates transcription in the presence of cAMP. E. coli catabolite activator protein
   4026..4118    -  CDS            lacI (fragment): lac repressor; lacI; The lac repressor binds to the lac operator to inhibit transcription in E. coli. This inhibition can be relieved by adding lactose or isopropyl-β-D-thiogalactopyranoside (IPTG).
   4210..5397    -  CDS            tetA: TCR3_ECOLX - Experimental evidence at protein level: Swiss-Prot protein existence level 1. Resistance to tetracycline by an active tetracycline efflux. This is an energy-dependent process that decreases the accumulation of the antibiotic in whole cells. This protein functions as a metal- tetracycline/H(+) antiporter. From Escherichia coli. This protein is used as a marker in many commonly used cloning vectors, such as pBR322 and pACYC184.
   5445..5473    -  promoter       tet promoter: E. coli promoter for tetracycline efflux protein gene
>Addgene plasmid #24625 | pKS2 | depositor full sequence | sequence record 11464 | Author sequence
CTCGGGCCGTCTCTTGGGCTTGATCGGCCTTCTTGCGCATCTCACGCGCTCCTGCGGCGGCCTGTAGGGC
AGGCTCATACCCCTGCCGAACCGCTTTTGTCAGCCGGTCGGCCACGGCTTCCGGCGTCTCAACGCGCTTT
GAGATTCCCAGCTTTTCGGCCAATCCCTGCGGTGCATAGGCGCGTGGCTCGACCGCTTGCGGGCTGATGG
TGACGTGGCCCACTGGTGGCCGCTCCAGGGCCTCGTAGAACGCCTGAATGCGCGTGTGACGTGCCTTGCT
GCCCTCGATGCCCCGTTGCAGCCCTAGATCGGCCACAGCGGCCGCAAACGTGGTCTGGTCGCGGGTCATC
TGCGCTTTGTTGCCGATGAACTCCTTGGCCGACAGCCTGCCGTCCTGCGTCAGCGGCACCACGAACGCGG
TCATGTGCGGGCTGGTTTCGTCACGGTGGATGCTGGCCGTCACGATGCGATCCGCCCCGTACTTGTCCGC
CAGCCACTTGTGCGCCTTCTCGAAGAACGCCGCCTGCTGTTCTTGGCTGGCCGACTTCCACCATTCCGGG
CTGGCCGTCATGACGTACTCGACCGCCAACACAGCGTCCTTGCGCCGCTTCTCTGGCAGCAACTCGCGCA
GTCGGCCCATCGCTTCATCGGTGCTGCTGGCCGCCCAGTGCTCGTTCTCTGGCGTCCTGCTGGCGTCAGC
GTTGGGCGTCTCGCGCTCGCGGTAGGCGTGCTTGAGACTGGCCGCCACGTTGCCCATTTTCGCCAGCTTC
TTGCATCGCATGATCGCGTATGCCGCCATGCCTGCCCCTCCCTTTTGGTGTCCAACCGGCTCGACGGGGG
CAGCGCAAGGCGGTGCCTCCGGCGGGCCACTCAATGCTTGAGTATACTCACTAGACTTTGCTTCGCAAAG
TCGTGACCGCCTACGGCGGCTGCGGCGCCCTACGGGCTTGCTCTCCGGGCTTCGCCCTGCGCGGTCGCTG
CGCTCCCTTGCCAGCCCGTGGATATGTGGACGATGGCCGCGAGCGGCCACCGGCTGGCTCGCTTCGCTCG
GCCCGTGGACAACCCTGCTGGACAAGCTGATGGACAGGCTGCGCCTGCCCACGAGCTTGACCACAGGGAT
TGCCCACCGGCTACCCAGCCTTCGACCACATACCCACCGGCTCCAACTGCGCGGCCTGCGGCCTTGCCCC
ATCAATTTTTTTAATTTTCTCTGGGGAAAAGCCTCCGGCCTGCGGCCTGCGCGCTTCGCTTGCCGGTTGG
ACACCAAGTGGAAGGCGGGTCAAGGCTCGCGCAGCGACCGCGCAGCGGCTTGGCCTTGACGCGCCTGGAA
CGACCCAAGCCTATGCGAGTGGGGGCAGTCGAAGGCGAAGCCCGCCCGCCTGCCCCCCGAGCCTCACGGC
GGCGAGTGCGGGGGTTCCAAGGGGGCAGCGCCACCTTGGGCAAGGCCGAAGGCCGCGCAGTCGATCAACA
AGCCCCGGAGGGGCCACTTTTTGCCGGAGGGGGAGCCGCGCCGAAGGCGTGGGGGAACCCCGCAGGGGTG
CCCTTCTTTGGGCACCAAAGAACTAGATATAGGGCGAAATGCGAAAGACTTAAAAATCAACAACTTAAAA
AAGGGGGGTACGCAACAGCTCATTGCGGCACCCCCCGCAATAGCTCATTGCGTAGGTTAAAGAAAATCTG
TAATTGACTGCCACTTTTACGCAACGCATAATTGTTGTCGCGCTGCCGAAAAGTTGCAGCTGATTGCGCA
TGGTGCCGCAACCGTGCGGCACCCTACCGCATGGAGATAAGCATGGCCACGCAGTCCAGAGAAATCGGCA
TTCAAGCCAAGAACAAGCCCGGTCACTGGGTGCAAACGGAACGCAAAGCGCATGAGGCGTGGGCCGGGCT
TATTGCGAGGAAACCCACGGCGGCAATGCTGCTGCATCACCTCGTGGCGCAGATGGGCCACCAGAACGCC
GTGGTGGTCAGCCAGAAGACACTTTCCAAGCTCATCGGACGTTCTTTGCGGACGGTCCAATACGCAGTCA
AGGACTTGGTGGCCGAGCGCTGGATCTCCGTCGTGAAGCTCAACGGCCCCGGCACCGTGTCGGCCTACGT
GGTCAATGACCGCGTGGCGTGGGGCCAGCCCCGCGACCAGTTGCGCCTGTCGGTGTTCAGTGCCGCCGTG
GTGGTTGATCACGACGACCAGGACGAATCGCTGTTGGGGCATGGCGACCTGCGCCGCATCCCGACCCTGT
ATCCGGGCGAGCAGCAACTACCGACCGGCCCCGGCGAGGAGCCGCCCAGCCAGCCCGGCATTCCGGGCAT
GGAACCAGACCTGCCAGCCTTGACCGAAACGGAGGAATGGGAACGGCGCGGGCAGCAGCGCCTGCCGATG
CCCGATGAGCCGTGTTTTCTGGACGATGGCGAGCCGTTGGAGCCGCCGACACGGGTCACGCTGCCGCGCC
GGTAGCACTTGGGTTGCGCAGCAACCCGTAAGTGCGCTGTTCCAGACTATCGGCTGTAGCCGCCTCGCCG
CCCTATACCTTGTCTGCCTCCCCGCGTTGCGTCGCGGTGCATGGAGCCGGGCCACCTCGACCTGAATGGA
AGCCGGCGGCACCTCGCTAACGGATTCACCGTTTTTATCAGGCTCTGGGAGGCAGAATAAATGATCATAT
CGTCAATTATTACCTCCACGGGGAGAGCCTGAGCAAACTGGCCTCAGGCATTTGAGAAGCACACGGTCAC
ACTGCTTCCGGTAGTCAATAAACCGGTAAACCAGCAATAGACATAAGCGGCTATTTAACGACCCTGCCCT
GAACCGACGACCGGGTCGAATTTGCTTTCGAATTTCTGCCATTCATCCGCTTATTATCACTTATTCAGGC
GTAGCACCAGGCGTTTAAGGGCACCAATAACTGCCTTAAAAAAATTACGCCCCGCCCTGCCACTCATCGC
AGTCGGCCTATTGGTTAAAAAATGAGCTGATTTAACAAAAATTTAACGCGAATTTTAACAAAATATTAAC
GCTTACAATTTCCATTCGCCATTCAGGCTGCGCAACTGTTGGGAAGGGCGATCGGTGCGGGCCTCTTCGC
TATTACGCCAGCTGGCGAAAGGGGGATGTGCTGCAAGGCGATTAAGTTGGGTAACGCCAGGGTTTTCCCA
GTCACGACGTTGTAAAACGACGGCCAGTGAGCGCGCGTAATACGACTCACTATAGGGCGAATTGGAGCTC
TTATGAGTCATGATTTACTAAAGGCTGCAACTGCTTCGCCATCCAGTCGGCAATAAACGGCTGGGCGTCG
CGGTTGGGATGAATACCGTCATCCTGCATCCATTGTGGCTTGAGGTAGACCTCTTCCATAAAAAAGGGCA
GCAGCGGAACATCAAACTCTTTGGCGAGTTTGGGGTAAATGGCGCTAAAGGCTTCATTATAACGGCGACC
ATAGTTTGCAGGCAGACGTATTTGCATTAACAATGGTTCAGCGTTGGCGGCTTTGACATCCTGCAAAATC
TGGCGCAGCGTTTGCTCGGTTTGCTGTGGCTGAAAACCACGCAAACCGTCATTGCCGCCCAGTTCAACCA
GCACCCAACGCGGCTGATGCTGTTTCAGCAGAGCCGGAAGGCGCGCCAGTCCTTGTTGCGAGGTGTCGCC
GCTGATGCTGGCATTAACTACCGACGTTTTACTCTGCCACTTATCATTCAACAAGGCAGGCCAGGCCGCG
CTGGCAGACATTCGATACCCGGCGCTCAGGCTATCACCCAGAATCAATAACGTGTCCGCCATGGTTAATT
CCTCCTACTGCAGGAATTCGATATCAAGCTTATCGATACCGTCGACCTCGAGGGGGGGCCCGGTACCCAG
CTTTTGTTCCCTTTAGTGAGGGTTAATTGCGCGCTTGGCGTAATCATGGTCATAGCTGTTTCCTGTGTGA
AATTGTTATCCGCTCACAATTCCACACAACATACGAGCCGGAAGCATAAAGTGTAAAGCCTGGGGTGCCT
AATGAGTGAGCTAACTCACATTAATTGCGTTGCGCTCACTGCCCGCTTTCCAGTCGGGAAACCTGTCGTG
CCAGCTGCATTAATGAATCGGCCAACGCGCGGGGAGAGGCGGTTTGCGTATTGGGCGCATTTGCGCATTC
ACAGTTCTCCGCAAGAATTGATTGGCTCCAATTCTTGGAGTGGTGAATCCGTTAGCGAGGTGCCGCCGGC
TTCCATTCAGGTCGAGGTGGCCCGGCTCCATGCACCGCGACGCAACGCGGGGAGGCAGACAAGGTATAGG
GCGGCGCCTACAATCCATGCCAACCCGTTCCATGTGCTCGCCGAGGCGGCATAAATCGCCGTGACGATCA
GCGGTCCAGTGATCGAAGTTAGGCTGGTAAGAGCCGCGAGCGATCCTTGAAGCTGTCCCTGATGGTCGTC
ATCTACCTGCCTGGACAGCATGGCCTGCAACGCGGGCATCCCGATGCCGCCGGAAGCGAGAAGAATCATA
ATGGGGAAGGCCATCCAGCCTCGCGTCGCGAACGCCAGCAAGACGTAGCCCAGCGCGTCGGCCGCCATGC
CGGCGATAATGGCCTGCTTCTCGCCGAAACGTTTGGTGGCGGGACCAGTGACGAAGGCTTGAGCGAGGGC
GTGCAAGATTCCGAATACCGCAAGCGACAGGCCGATCATCGTCGCGCTCCAGCGAAAGCGGTCCTCGCCG
AAAATGACCCAGAGCGCTGCCGGCACCTGTCCTACGAGTTGCATGATAAAGAAGACAGTCATAAGTGCGG
CGACGATAGTCATGCCCCGCGCCCACCGGAAGGAGCTGACTGGGTTGAAGGCTCTCAAGGGCATCGGTCG
ACGCTCTCCCTTATGCGACTCCTGCATTAGGAAGCAGCCCAGTAGTAGGTTGAGGCCGTTGAGCACCGCC
GCCGCAAGGAATGGTGCATGCAAGGAGATGGCGCCCAACAGTCCCCCGGCCACGGGGCCTGCCACCATAC
CCACGCCGAAACAAGCGCTCATGAGCCCGAAGTGGCGAGCCCGATCTTCCCCATCGGTGATGTCGGCGAT
ATAGGCGCCAGCAACCGCACCTGTGGCGCCGGTGATGCCGGCCACGATGCGTCCGGCGTAGAGGATCCAC
AGGACGGGTGTGGTCGCCATGATCGCGTAGTCGATAGTGGCTCCAAGTAGCGAAGCGAGCAGGACTGGGC
GGCGGCCAAAGCGGTCGGACAGTGCTCCGAGAACGGGTGCGCATAGAAATTGCATCAACGCATATAGCGC
TAGCAGCACGCCATAGTGACTGGCGATGCTGTCGGAATGGACGATATCCCGCAAGAGGCCCGGCAGTACC
GGCATAACCAAGCCTATGCCTACAGCATCCAGGGTGACGGTGCCGAGGATGACGATGAGCGCATTGTTAG
ATTTCATACACGGTGCCTGACTGCGTTAGCAATTTAACTGTGATAAACTACCGCATTAAAGCTTATCGAT
GATAAGCTGTCAAACATGAGAATTCTTGAAGACGAAAGGGCCTCGTGATACGCCTATTTTTATAGGTTAA
TGTCATGATAATAATGGTTTCTTAGACGTCAGGTGGCACTTTTCGGGGAAATGTGCGCGCCCGCGTTCCT
GCTGGCGCTGGGCCTGTTTCTGGCGCTGGACTTCCCGCTGTTCCGTCAGCAGCTTTTCGCCCACGGCCTT
GATGATCGCGGCGGCCTTGGCCTGCATATCCCGATTCAACGGCCCCAGGGCGTCCAGAACGGGCTTCAGG
CGCTCCCGAAGGT
