>Addgene plasmid #24625 | pKS2 | addgene partial sequence | sequence record 30687 | 24625 with pBRrevBam
CGTAGTTCGATAGTGGCTCCAAGTAGCGAAGCGAGCAGGACTGGGCGGCGGCCAAAGCGGTCGGACAGTG
CTCCGAGAACGGGTGCGCATAGAAATTGCATCAACGCATATAGCGCTAGCAGCACGCCATAGTGACTGGC
GATGCTGTCGGAATGGACGATATCCCGCAAGAGGCCCGGCAGTACCGGCATAACCAAGCCTATGCCTACA
GCATCCAGGGTGACGGTGCCGAGGATGACGATGAGCGCATTGTTAGATTTCATACACGGTGCCTGACTGC
GTTAGCAATTTAACTGTGATAAACTACCGCATTAAAGCTTATCGATGATAAGCTGTCAAACATGAGAATT
CTTGAAGACGAAAGGGCCTCGTGATACGCCTATTTTTATAGGTTAATGTCATGATAATAATGGTTTCTTA
GACGTCAGGTGGCACTTTTCGGGGAAATGTGCGCGCCCGCGTTCCTGCTGGCGCTGGGCCTGTTTCTGGC
GCTGGACTTCCCGCTGTTCCGTCAGCAGCTTTTCGCCCACGGCCTTGATGATCGCGGCGGCCTTGGCCTG
CATATCCCGATTCAACGGCCCCAGGGCGTCCAGAACGGGCTTCAGGCGCTCCCGAAGGTCTCGGGCCGTC
TCTTGGGCTTGATCGGCCTTCTTGCGCATCTCACGCGCTCCTGCGGCGGCCTGTAGGGCAGGCTCATACC
CCTGCCGAACCGCTTTTGTCAGCCGGTCGGCCACGGCTTCCGGCGTCTCAACGCGCTTTGAGATTCCCAG
CTTTTCGGCCAATCCCTGCGGTGCATA
