>Addgene plasmid #24625 | pKS2 | addgene partial sequence | sequence record 30688 | 24625 with M13-rev
AAGCTGGGTACCGGGCCCCCCCTCGAGGTCGACGGTATCGATAAGCTTGATATCGAATTCCTGCAGTCAT
ATTTCATATGAAAGGAGGCCATCCTATGGCGGACACGTTATTGATTCTGGGTGATAGCCTGAGCGCCGGG
TATCGAATGTCTGCCAGCGCGGCCTGGCCTGCCTTGTTGAATGATAAGTGGCAGAGTAAAACGTCGGTAG
TTAATGCCAGCATCAGCGGCGACACCTCGCAACAAGGACTGGCGCGCCTTCCGGCTCTGCTGAAACAGCA
TCAGCCGCGTTGGGTGCTGGTTGAACTGGGCGGCAATGACGGTTTGCGTGGTTTTCAGCCACAGCAAACC
GAGCAAACGCTGCGCCAGATTTTGCAGGATGTCAAAGCCGCCAACGCTGAACCATTGTTAATGCAAATAC
GTCTGCCTGCAAACTATGGTCGCCGTTATAATGAAGCCTTTAGCGCCATTTACCCCAAACTCGCCAAAGA
GTTTGATGTTCCGCTGCTGCCCTTTTTTATGGAAGAGGTCTACCTCAAGCCACAATGGATGCAGGATGAC
GGTATTCATCCCAACCGCGACGCCCAGCCGTTTATTGCCGACTGGATGGCGAAGCAGTTGCAGCCTTTAG
TAAATCATGACTCATAATCTAGACTCCAATTCGCCCTATAGTGAGTCGTATTACGCGCGCTCACTGGCCG
TCGTTTTACAACGTCGTGACTGGGAAAACCCTGGCGTTACCCAACTTAATCGCCTTGCAGCACATCCCCC
TTTCGCCAGCTGGCGTAATAGCGAAGAGGCCCGCACCGATCGCCCTTCCCAACAGTTGCGCAGCCTGAAT
GGCGAATGGAAATTGTAAGCGTTAATATTTTGTTAAAATTCGCGTTAAATTTTTGTTAAATCAGCTCATT
TTTTAACCAATAGGCCGTACTGCGATGANTGGCAGGGCGGG
