>Addgene plasmid #24625 | pKS2 | addgene partial sequence | sequence record 30689 | 24625 with M13-rev
AAGCTGGGTACCGTGGCCCCCCCTCGAGGTCGACGGCTATCGATAAGCTTGATATCGAATTCCTGCAGTC
ATATTTCATATGAAAGGAGGCCATCCTATGGCGGACACGTTATTGATTCTGGGTGATAGCCTGAGCGCCG
GGTATCGAATGTCTGCCAGCGCGGCCTGGCCTGCCTTGTTGAATGATAAGTGGCAGAGTAAAACGTCGGT
AGTTAATGCCAGCATCAGCGGCGACACCTCGCAACAAGGACTGGCGCGCCTTCCGGCTCTGCTGAAACAG
CATCAGCCGCGTTGGGTGCTGGTTGAACTGGGCGGCAATGACGGTTTGCGTGGTTTTCAGCCACAGCAAA
CCGAGCAAACGCTGCGCCAGATTTTGCAGGATGTCAAAGCCGCCAACGCTGAACCATTGTTAATGCAAAT
ACGTCTGCCTGCAAACTATGGTCGCCGTTATAATGAANCCTTTAGCGCCATTTACCCCAAACTCGCCAAA
GAGTT
